>Addgene plasmid #36007 | gabra5_R (TAL3015) | depositor full sequence | sequence record 44408 | gabra5_R (TAL3015) sequence 7956 bps
GACGGATCGGGAGATCTCCCGATCCCCTATGGTCGACTCTCAGTACAATCTGCTCTGATGCCGCATAGTT
AAGCCAGTATCTGCTCCCTGCTTGTGTGTTGGAGGTCGCTGAGTAGTGCGCGAGCAAAATTTAAGCTACA
ACAAGGCAAGGCTTGACCGACAATTGCATGAAGAATCTGCTTAGGGTTAGGCGTTTTGCGCTGCTTCGCG
ATGTACGGGCCAGATATACGCGTTGACATTGATTATTGACTAGTTATTAATAGTAATCAATTACGGGGTC
ATTAGTTCATAGCCCATATATGGAGTTCCGCGTTACATAACTTACGGTAAATGGCCCGCCTGGCTGACCG
CCCAACGACCCCCGCCCATTGACGTCAATAATGACGTATGTTCCCATAGTAACGCCAATAGGGACTTTCC
ATTGACGTCAATGGGTGGACTATTTACGGTAAACTGCCCACTTGGCAGTACATCAAGTGTATCATATGCC
AAGTACGCCCCCTATTGACGTCAATGACGGTAAATGGCCCGCCTGGCATTATGCCCAGTACATGACCTTA
TGGGACTTTCCTACTTGGCAGTACATCTACGTATTAGTCATCGCTATTACCATGGTGATGCGGTTTTGGC
AGTACATCAATGGGCGTGGATAGCGGTTTGACTCACGGGGATTTCCAAGTCTCCACCCCATTGACGTCAA
TGGGAGTTTGTTTTGGCACCAAAATCAACGGGACTTTCCAAAATGTCGTAACAACTCCGCCCCATTGACG
CAAATGGGCGGTAGGCGTGTACGGTGGGAGGTCTATATAAGCAGAGCTCTCTGGCTAACTAGAGAACCCA
CTGCTTACTGGCTTATCGAAATTAATACGACTCACTATAGGGAGACCCAAGCTGGCTAGCACCATGGACT
ACAAAGACCATGACGGTGATTATAAAGATCATGACATCGATTACAAGGATGACGATGACAAGATGGCCCC
CAAGAAGAAGAGGAAGGTGGGCATTCACCGCGGGGTACCTATGGTGGACTTGAGGACACTCGGTTATTCG
CAACAGCAACAGGAGAAAATCAAGCCTAAGGTCAGGAGCACCGTCGCGCAACACCACGAGGCGCTTGTGG
GGCATGGCTTCACTCATGCGCATATTGTCGCGCTTTCACAGCACCCTGCGGCGCTTGGGACGGTGGCTGT
CAAATACCAAGATATGATTGCGGCCCTGCCCGAAGCCACGCACGAGGCAATTGTAGGGGTCGGTAAACAG
TGGTCGGGAGCGCGAGCACTTGAGGCGCTGCTGACTGTGGCGGGTGAGCTTAGGGGGCCTCCGCTCCAGC
TCGACACCGGGCAGCTGCTGAAGATCGCGAAGAGAGGGGGAGTAACAGCGGTAGAGGCAGTGCACGCCTG
GCGCAATGCGCTCACCGGGGCCCCCTTGAACCTGACCCCAGACCAGGTAGTCGCAATCGCGTCGAACATT
GGGGGAAAGCAAGCCCTGGAAACCGTGCAAAGGTTGTTGCCGGTCCTTTGTCAAGACCACGGCCTTACAC
CGGAGCAAGTCGTGGCCATTGCAAATAATAACGGTGGCAAACAGGCTCTTGAGACGGTTCAGAGACTTCT
CCCAGTTCTCTGTCAAGCCCACGGGCTGACTCCCGATCAAGTTGTAGCGATTGCGTCGCATGACGGAGGG
AAACAAGCATTGGAGACTGTCCAACGGCTCCTTCCCGTGTTGTGTCAAGCCCACGGTTTGACGCCTGCAC
AAGTGGTCGCCATCGCCAGCCATGATGGCGGTAAGCAGGCGCTGGAAACAGTACAGCGCCTGCTGCCTGT
ACTGTGCCAGGATCATGGACTGACCCCAGACCAGGTAGTCGCAATCGCGTCGAACATTGGGGGAAAGCAA
GCCCTGGAAACCGTGCAAAGGTTGTTGCCGGTCCTTTGTCAAGACCACGGCCTTACACCGGAGCAAGTCG
TGGCCATTGCAAGCAATGGGGGTGGCAAACAGGCTCTTGAGACGGTTCAGAGACTTCTCCCAGTTCTCTG
TCAAGCCCACGGGCTGACTCCCGATCAAGTTGTAGCGATTGCGTCGCATGACGGAGGGAAACAAGCATTG
GAGACTGTCCAACGGCTCCTTCCCGTGTTGTGTCAAGCCCACGGTTTGACGCCTGCACAAGTGGTCGCCA
TCGCCAGCCATGATGGCGGTAAGCAGGCGCTGGAAACAGTACAGCGCCTGCTGCCTGTACTGTGCCAGGA
TCATGGACTGACCCCAGACCAGGTAGTCGCAATCGCGTCGAACATTGGGGGAAAGCAAGCCCTGGAAACC
GTGCAAAGGTTGTTGCCGGTCCTTTGTCAAGACCACGGCCTTACACCGGAGCAAGTCGTGGCCATTGCAA
ATAATAACGGTGGCAAACAGGCTCTTGAGACGGTTCAGAGACTTCTCCCAGTTCTCTGTCAAGCCCACGG
GCTGACTCCCGATCAAGTTGTAGCGATTGCGTCGCATGACGGAGGGAAACAAGCATTGGAGACTGTCCAA
CGGCTCCTTCCCGTGTTGTGTCAAGCCCACGGTTTGACGCCTGCACAAGTGGTCGCCATCGCCTCCAATA
TTGGCGGTAAGCAGGCGCTGGAAACAGTACAGCGCCTGCTGCCTGTACTGTGCCAGGATCATGGACTGAC
CCCAGACCAGGTAGTCGCAATCGCGTCGAACATTGGGGGAAAGCAAGCCCTGGAAACCGTGCAAAGGTTG
TTGCCGGTCCTTTGTCAAGACCACGGCCTTACACCGGAGCAAGTCGTGGCCATTGCAAGCAATGGGGGTG
GCAAACAGGCTCTTGAGACGGTTCAGAGACTTCTCCCAGTTCTCTGTCAAGCCCACGGGCTGACTCCCGA
TCAAGTTGTAGCGATTGCGTCGCATGACGGAGGGAAACAAGCATTGGAGACTGTCCAACGGCTCCTTCCC
GTGTTGTGTCAAGCCCACGGTCTGACACCCGAACAGGTGGTCGCCATTGCTTCCCACGACGGAGGACGGC
CAGCCTTGGAGTCCATCGTAGCCCAATTGTCCAGGCCCGATCCCGCGTTGGCTGCGTTAACGAATGACCA
TCTGGTGGCGTTGGCATGTCTTGGTGGACGACCCGCGCTCGATGCAGTCAAAAAGGGTCTGCCTCATGCT
CCCGCATTGATCAAAAGAACCAACCGGCGGATTCCCGAGAGAACTTCCCATCGAGTCGCGGGATCCCAAC
TAGTCAAAAGTGAACTGGAGGAGAAGAAATCTGAACTTCGTCATAAATTGAAATATGTGCCTCATGAATA
TATTGAATTAATTGAAATTGCCAGAAATTCCACTCAGGATAGAATTCTTGAAATGAAGGTAATGGAATTT
TTTATGAAAGTTTATGGATATAGAGGTAAACATTTGGGTGGATCAAGGAAACCGGACGGAGCAATTTATA
CTGTCGGATCTCCTATTGATTACGGTGTGATCGTGGATACTAAAGCTTATAGCGGAGGTTATAATCTGCC
AATTGGCCAAGCAGATGAAATGCAACGATATGTCGAAGAAAATCAAACACGAAACAAACATATCAACCCT
AATGAATGGTGGAAAGTCTATCCATCTTCTGTAACGGAATTTAAGTTTTTATTTGTGAGTGGTCACTTTA
AAGGAAACTACAAAGCTCAGCTTACACGATTAAATCATATCACTAATTGTAATGGAGCTGTTCTTAGTGT
AGAAGAGCTTTTAATTGGTGGAGAAATGATTAAAGCCGGCACATTAACCTTAGAGGAAGTGAGACGGAAA
TTTAATAACGGCGAGATAAACTTTTAAGGGCCCTTCGAAGGTAAGCCTATCCCTAACCCTCTCCTCGGTC
TCGATTCTACGCGTACCGGTCATCATCACCATCACCATTGAGTTTAAACCCGCTGATCAGCCTCGACTGT
GCCTTCTAGTTGCCAGCCATCTGTTGTTTGCCCCTCCCCCGTGCCTTCCTTGACCCTGGAAGGTGCCACT
CCCACTGTCCTTTCCTAATAAAATGAGGAAATTGCATCGCATTGTCTGAGTAGGTGTCATTCTATTCTGG
GGGGTGGGGTGGGGCAGGACAGCAAGGGGGAGGATTGGGAAGACAATAGCAGGCATGCTGGGGATGCGGT
GGGCTCTATGGCTTCTGAGGCGGAAAGAACCAGCTGGGGCTCTAGGGGGTATCCCC
[124 nt withheld, positions 4187-4310]
C
[32 nt withheld, positions 4312-4343]
CA
[57 nt withheld, positions 4346-4402]
A
[49 nt withheld, positions 4404-4452]
CCTTTGACGTTGGAGTCCACGTTCTTT
[37 nt withheld, positions 4480-4516]
ACCCTATCTCGGTCTATTCTTTTGATTTATAAGGGATTTTGGGGATTTCGGCCTATTGGTTAAAAAATGA
GCTGATTTAACAAAAATTTAACGCGAATTAATTCTGTGGAATGTGTGTCAGTTAGGGTGTGGAAAGTCCC
CAGGCTCCCCAGGCAGGCAGAAGTATGCAAAGCATGCATCTCAATTAGTCAGCAACCAGGTGTGGAAAGT
CCCCAGGCTCCCCAGCAGGCAGAAGTATGCAAAGCATGCATCTCAATTAGTCAGCAACCATAGTCCCGCC
CCTAACTCCGCCCATCCCGCCCCTAACTCCGCCCAGTTCCGCCCATTCTCCGCCCCATGGCTGACTAATT
TTTTTTATTTATGCAGAGGCCGAGGCCGCCTCTGCCTCTGAGCTATTCCAGAAGTAGTGAGGAGGCTTTT
TTGGAGGCCTAGGCTTTTGCAAAAAGCTCCCGGGAGCTTGTATATCCATTTTCGGATCTGATCAGCACGT
GTTGACAATTAATCATCGGCATAGTATATCGGCATAGTATAATACGACAAGGTGAGGAACTAAACCATGG
CCAAGCCTTTGTCTCAAGAAGAATCCACCCTCATTGAAAGAGCAACGGCTACAATCAACAGCATCCCCAT
CTCTGAAGACTACAGCGTCGCCAGCGCAGCTCTCTCTAGCGACGGCCGCATCTTCACTGGTGTCAATGTA
TATCATTTTACTGGGGGACCTTGTGCAGAACTCGTGGTGCTGGGCACTGCTGCTGCTGCGGCAGCTGGCA
ACCTGACTTGTATCGTCGCGATCGGAAATGAGAACAGGGGCATCTTGAGCCCCTGCGGACGGTGTCGACA
GGTGCTTCTCGATCTGCATCCTGGGATCAAAGCGATAGTGAAGGACAGTGATGGACAGCCGACGGCAGTT
GGGATTCGTGAATTGCTGCCCTCTGGTTATGTGTGGGAGGGCTAAGCACTTCGTGGCCGAGGAGCAGGAC
TGACACGTGCTACGAGATTTCGATTCCACCGCCGCCTTCTATGAAAGGTTGGGCTTCGGAATCGTTTTCC
GGGACGCCGGCTGGATGATCCTCCAGCGCGGGGATCTCATGCTGGAGTTCTTCGCCCACCCCAACTTGTT
TATTGCAGCTTATAATGGTTACAAATAAAGCAATAGCATCACAAATTTCACAAATAAAGCATTTTTTTCA
CTGCATTCTAGTTGTGGTTTGTCCAAACTCATCAATGTATCTTATCATGTCTGTATACCGTCGACCTCTA
GCTAGAGCTTGGCGTAATCATGGTCATAGCTGTTTCCTGTGTGAAATTGTTATCCGCTCACAATTCCACA
CAACATACGAGCCGGAAGCATAAAGTGTAAAGCCTGGGGTGCCTAATGAGTGAGCTAACTCACATTAATT
GCGTTGCGCTCACTGCCCGCTTTCCAGTCGGGAAACCTGTCGTGCCAGCTGCATTAATGAATCGGCCAAC
GCGCGGGGAGAGGCGGTTTGCGTATTGGGCGCTCTTCCGCTTCCTCGCTCACTGACTCGCTGCGCTCGGT
CGTTCGGCTGCGGCGAGCGGTATCAGCTCACTCAAAGGCGGTAATACGGTTATCCACAGAATCAGGGGAT
AACGCAGGAAAGAACATGTGAGCAAAAGGCCAGCAAAAGGCCAGGAACCGTAAAAAGGCCGCGTTGCTGG
CGTTTTTCCATAGGCTCCGCCCCCCTGACGAGCATCACAAAAATCGACGCTCAAGTCAGAGGTGGCGAAA
CCCGACAGGACTATAAAGATACCAGGCGTTTCCCCCTGGAAGCTCCCTCGTGCGCTCTCCTGTTCCGACC
CTGCCGCTTACCGGATACCTGTCCGCCTTTCTCCCTTCGGGAAGCGTGGCGCTTTCTCAATGCTCACGCT
GTAGGTATCTCAGTTCGGTGTAGGTCGTTCGCTCCAAGCTGGGCTGTGTGCACGAACCCCCCGTTCAGCC
CGACCGCTGCGCCTTATCCGGTAACTATCGTCTTGAGTCCAACCCGGTAAGACACGACTTATCGCCACTG
GCAGCAGCCACTGGTAACAGGATTAGCAGAGCGAGGTATGTAGGCGGTGCTACAGAGTTCTTGAAGTGGT
GGCCTAACTACGGCTACACTAGAAGGACAGTATTTGGTATCTGCGCTCTGCTGAAGCCAGTTACCTTCGG
AAAAAGAGTTGGTAGCTCTTGATCCGGCAAACAAACCACCGCTGGTAGCGGTGGTTTTTTTGTTTGCAAG
CAGCAGATTACGCGCAGAAAAAAAGGATCTCAAGAAGATCCTTTGATCTTTTCTACGGGGTCTGACGCTC
AGTGGAACGAAAACTCACGTTAAGGGATTTTGGTCATGAGATTATCAAAAAGGATCTTCACCTAGATCCT
TTTAAATTAAAAATGAAGTTTTAAATCAATCTAAAGTATATATGAGTAAACTTGGTCTGACAGTTACCAA
TGCTTAATCAGTGAGGCACCTATCTCAGCGATCTGTCTATTTCGTTCATCCATAGTTGCCTGACTCCCCG
TCGTGTAGATAACTACGATACGGGAGGGCTTACCATCTGGCCCCAGTGCTGCAATGATACCGCGAGACCC
ACGCTCACCGGCTCCAGATTTATCAGCAATAAACCAGCCAGCCGGAAGGGCCGAGCGCAGAAGTGGTCCT
GCAACTTTATCCGCCTCCATCCAGTCTATTAATTGTTGCCGGGAAGCTAGAGTAAGTAGTTCGCCAGTTA
ATAGTTTGCGCAACGTTGTTGCCATTGCTACAGGCATCGTGGTGTCACGCTCGTCGTTTGGTATGGCTTC
ATTCAGCTCCGGTTCCCAACGATCAAGGCGAGTTACATGATCCCCCATGTTGTGCAAAAAAGCGGTTAGC
TCCTTCGGTCCTCCGATCGTTGTCAGAAGTAAGTTGGCCGCAGTGTTATCACTCATGGTTATGGCAGCAC
TGCATAATTCTCTTACTGTCATGCCATCCGTAAGATGCTTTTCTGTGACTGGTGAGTACTCAACCAAGTC
ATTCTGAGAATAGTGTATGCGGCGACCGAGTTGCTCTTGCCCGGCGTCAATACGGGATAATACCGCGCCA
CATAGCAGAACTTTAAAAGTGCTCATCATTGGAAAACGTTCTTCGGGGCGAAAACTCTCAAGGATCTTAC
CGCTGTTGAGATCCAGTTCGATGTAACCCACTCGTGCACCCAACTGATCTTCAGCATCTTTTACTTTCAC
CAGCGTTTCTGGGTGAGCAAAAACAGGAAGGCAAAATGCCGCAAAAAAGGGAATAAGGGCGACACGGAAA
TGTTGAATACTCATACTCTTCCTTTTTCAATATTATTGAAGCATTTATCAGGGTTATTGTCTCATGAGCG
GATACATATTTGAATGTATTTAGAAAAATAAACAAATAGGGGTTCCGCGCACATTTCCCCGAAAAGTGCC
ACCTGACGTC
Features (pLannotate 1.2.2; 26 found; start..end, strand, type, name):
     36..80      -  misc_feature   bom (fragment): basis of mobility region from pBR322
    235..614     +  enhancer       CMV enhancer: human cytomegalovirus immediate early enhancer
    615..818     +  promoter       CMV promoter: human cytomegalovirus (CMV) immediate early promoter
    814..847     +  LTR            5' LTR (truncated) (fragment): truncated 5' long terminal repeat (LTR) from HIV-1
    863..881     +  promoter       T7 promoter: promoter for bacteriophage T7 RNA polymerase
    907..972     +  CDS            3xFLAG: three tandem FLAG® epitope tags, followed by an enterokinase cleavage site
   1024..1533    +  CDS            avrXa10 (fragment): AVX10_XANOO - Experimental evidence at protein level: Swiss-Prot protein existence level 1. Avirulence protein. Induces the hypersensitive response (HR)in rice plants carrying the resistance gene Xa10. Activity depends on the presence of the core repeat domains; replacement with repeat domains from other proteins (AvrBs3 of X.euvesicatoria (AC P14727) or AvrXa7 of this organism) does not elicit the HR. Probably acts as a transcription factor in its host plant (rice) to induce plant resistance or disease. From Xanthomonas oryzae pv. oryzae.
   3022..3228    +  CDS            pthXo1 (fragment): PTHX1_XANOP - Also known as tal2b. Experimental evidence at protein level: Swiss-Prot protein existence level 1. Avirulence protein. Acts as a transcription factor in rice, inducing expression of a number of host genes including SWEET11 (Os8N3, XA13, AC Q6YZF3) in susceptible plants with the Xa13 allele. Plants with the xa13 allele, which has an altered promoter, are resistant to bacterial blight caused by this bacterial strain and do not induce SWEET11. The xa13 allele elicits an atypical hypersensitive response (HR). PthXo1 binds SWEET11 promoter DNA in a sequence-specific manner. From Xanth
   3217..3804    +  CDS            FokI cleavage domain: nonspecific DNA cleavage domain of the FokI endonuclease (Li et al., 1992) must dimerize to be catalytically active
   3820..3861    +  CDS            V5 tag: epitope tag from simian virus 5
   3917..4141    +  polyA_signal   bGH poly(A) signal: bovine growth hormone polyadenylation signal
   4145..4166    +  promoter       SV40 promoter (fragment): SV40 enhancer and early promoter
   4187..4615    +  rep_origin     f1 ori (sequence partly withheld): f1 bacteriophage origin of replication; arrow indicates direction of (+) strand synthesis
   4629..4959    +  promoter       SV40 promoter: SV40 enhancer and early promoter
   5007..5054    +  promoter       EM7 promoter: synthetic bacterial promoter&nbsp
   5073..5471    +  CDS            BSD: blasticidin S deaminase; Aspergillus terreus BSD; confers resistance to blasticidin
   5472..5499    +  CDS            BleoR (fragment): antibiotic-binding protein; Sh ble from Streptoalloteichus hindustanus; confers resistance to bleomycin, phleomycin, and Zeocin™
   5509..5634    +  CDS            ble (fragment): BLE_KLEPN - Experimental evidence at protein level: Swiss-Prot protein existence level 1. Binding protein with a strong affinity to the bleomycin family of antibiotics. Binds to CL990; an antimitotic-antibiotic compound. From Klebsiella pneumoniae.
   5629..5750    +  polyA_signal   SV40 poly(A) signal: SV40 polyadenylation signal
   5823..5839    -  protein_bind   lac operator: The lac repressor binds to the lac operator to inhibit transcription in E. coli. This inhibition can be relieved by adding lactose or isopropyl-β-D-thiogalactopyranoside (IPTG). lac repressor encoded by lacI
   5847..5877    -  promoter       lac promoter: promoter for the E. coli lac operon
   5892..5913    -  protein_bind   CAP binding site: CAP binding activates transcription in the presence of cAMP. E. coli catabolite activator protein
   5926..6018    -  CDS            lacI (fragment): lac repressor; lacI; The lac repressor binds to the lac operator to inhibit transcription in E. coli. This inhibition can be relieved by adding lactose or isopropyl-β-D-thiogalactopyranoside (IPTG).
   6201..6789    -  rep_origin     ori: high-copy-number ColE1/pMB1/pBR322/pUC origin of replication
   6960..7820    -  CDS            AmpR: β-lactamase; bla; confers resistance to ampicillin, carbenicillin, and related antibiotics
   7821..7925    -  promoter       AmpR promoter: bla
