[The description below was written by a language model from this plasmid's Addgene catalogue record and pLannotate feature annotations shown in this document.]
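Description:
gabra5_R (TAL3015) is a TALEN expression plasmid built on the JDS 74 backbone. It encodes the "right" half of a nuclease pair designed to cut the zebrafish (D. rerio) gabra5 gene. It is propagated in E. coli as a high-copy plasmid through a ColE1/pUC-type origin and selected with ampicillin (AmpR). An f1 origin is also present. The vector is catalogued as a mammalian expression/T7 construct.

The open reading frame sits downstream of the CMV enhancer and promoter and a T7 promoter. This arrangement allows either direct expression in transfected cells or in vitro transcription of mRNA with T7 RNA polymerase. The record does not spell out the delivery route, although the associated publication concerns gene disruption in somatic zebrafish cells. The coding region begins with an N-terminal 3xFLAG tag, followed by TAL effector sequence. pLannotate recognises only the flanking portions, as fragments similar to Xanthomonas avrXa10 and pthXo1. The roughly 1.5 kb unannotated stretch between them presumably holds the custom repeat array that specifies the gabra5 target site. The array is fused at its C terminus to the wild-type FokI cleavage domain, which must dimerise to cut, so this plasmid is meant to be used with a partner TALEN binding the opposite half-site. A V5 tag is annotated after FokI, though whether it is in frame is not stated. Transcripts end at the bGH polyadenylation signal.

A separate SV40/EM7-driven blasticidin S deaminase cassette with an SV40 poly(A) signal offers blasticidin selection in eukaryotic cells. The small bleomycin-resistance, lac and HIV-1 LTR fragments appear to be backbone remnants or partial annotation matches.
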