Addgene plasmid #36007: gabra5_R (TAL3015)
Depositing lab: Keith Joung. Depositing organization: Massachusetts General Hospital. Publication: Targeted gene disruption in somatic zebrafish cells using engineered TALENs. Sander JD, Cade L, Khayter C, Reyon D, Peterson RT, Joung JK, Yeh JR. Nat Biotechnol. 2011 Aug 5;29(8):697-8. doi: 10.1038/nbt.1934. PubMed 21822241.
Backbone
  Vector backbone: JDS 74
  Vector type: Mammalian Expression ; T7
Growth in bacteria
  Bacterial resistance: Ampicillin, 100 μg/mL
  Growth temperature: 37°C
  Growth strain: XL1 Blue
  Copy number: High Copy
Gene/Insert
  Gene/Insert name: TAL array targeting gabra5 (alt name: gabra5)
  Species: D. rerio (zebrafish)
  Entrez Gene: gabra5 (a.k.a. si:dkey-93p24.1)
  Tag / fusion protein: 3X Flag (N terminal on backbone); WT FOKI (C terminal on backbone)
  Cloning method: Restriction Enzyme; 5′ cloning site NA (unknown if destroyed); 3′ cloning site NA (unknown if destroyed)
  Sequencing primers: 5′ CMV-f; 3′ BGH rev
Terms and licenses: Academic/Nonprofit Terms; Industry Terms: Not Available to Industry
How to cite: gabra5_R (TAL3015) was a gift from Keith Joung (Addgene plasmid # 36007 ; http://n2t.net/addgene:36007 ; RRID:Addgene_36007)
