>Addgene plasmid #36007 | gabra5_R (TAL3015) | addgene partial sequence | sequence record 45101 | CMV-F 5'-CGCAAATGGGCGGTAGGCGTG-3'
GAGAACCCACTGCTTACTGGCTTATCGAAATTAATACGACTCACTATAGGGAGACCCAAGCTGGCTAGCA
CCATGGACTACAAAGACCATGACGGTGATTATAAAGATCATGACATCGATTACAAGGATGACGATGACAA
GATGGCCCCCAAGAAGAAGAGGAAGGTGGGCATTCACCGCGGGGTACCTATGGTGGACTTGAGGACACTC
GGTTATTCGCAACAGCAACAGGAGAAAATCAAGCCTAAGGTCAGGAGCACCGTCGCGCAACACCACGAGG
CGCTTGTGGGGCATGGCTTCACTCATGCGCATATTGTCGCGCTTTCACAGCACCCTGCGGCGCTTGGGAC
GGTGGCTGTCAAATACCAAGATATGATTGCGGCCCTGCCCGAAGCCACGCACGAGGCAATTGTAGGGGTC
GGTAAACAGTGGTCGGGAGCGCGAGCACTTGAGGCGCTGCTGACTGTGGCGGGTGAGCTTAGGGGGCCTC
CGCTCCAGCTCGACACCGGGCAGCTGCTGAAGATCGCGAAGAGAGGGGGAGTAACAGCGGTAGAGGCAGT
GCACGCCTGGCGCAATGCGCTCACCGGGGCCCCCTTGAACCTGACCCCAGACCAGGTAGTCGCAATCGCG
TCGAACATTGGGGGAAAGCAAGCCCTGGAAACCGTGCAAAGGTTGTTGCCGGTCCTTTGTCAAGACCACG
GCCTTACACCGGAGCAAGTCGTGGCCATTGCAAATAATAACGGTGGCAAACAGGCTCTTGAGACGGTTCA
GAGACTTCTCCCAGTTCTCTGTCAAGCCCACGGGCTGACTCCCGATCAAGTTGTAGCGATTGCGT
